>Addgene plasmid #162097 | pEpicVector3G_Puro-T2A-EGFP-ProtC-FLAG-AU1 | addgene full sequence | sequence record 318192 | Addgene NGS Result
GGCTCCGGTGCCCGTCAGTGGGCAGAGCGCACATCGCCCACAGTCCCCGAGAAGTTGGGGGGAGGGGTCG
GCAATTGAACCGGTGCCTAGAGAAGGTGGCGCGGGGTAAACTGGGAAAGTGATGTCGTGTACTGGCTCCG
CCTTTTTCCCGAGGGTGGGGGAGAACCGTATATAAGTGCAGTAGTCGCCGTGAACGTTCTTTTTCGCAAC
GGGTTTGCCGCCAGAACACAGGTAAGTGCCGTGTGTGGTTCCCGCGGGCCTGGCCTCTTTACGGGTTATG
GCCCTTGCGTGCCTTGAATTACTTCCACCTGGCTGCAGTACGTGATTCTTGATCCCGAGCTTCGGGTTGG
AAGTGGGTGGGAGAGTTCGAGGCCTTGCGCTTAAGGAGCCCCTTCGCCTCGTGCTTGAGTTGAGGCCTGG
CCTGGGCGCTGGGGCCGCCGCGTGCGAATCTGGTGGCACCTTCGCGCCTGTCTCGCTGCTTTCGATAAGT
CTCTAGCCATTTAAAATTTTTGATGACCTGCTGCGACGCTTTTTTTCTGGCAAGATAGTCTTGTAAATGC
GGGCCAAGATCTGCACACTGGTATTTCGGTTTTTGGGGCCGCGGGCGGCGACGGGGCCCGTGCGTCCCAG
CGCACATGTTCGGCGAGGCGGGGCCTGCGAGCGCGGCCACCGAGAATCGGACGGGGGTAGTCTCAAGCTG
GCCGGCCTGCTCTGGTGCCTGGTCTCGCGCCGCCGTGTATCGCCCCGCCCTGGGCGGCAAGGCTGGCCCG
GTCGGCACCAGTTGCGTGAGCGGAAAGATGGCCGCTTCCCGGCCCTGCTGCAGGGAGCTCAAAATGGAGG
ACGCGGCGCTCGGGAGAGCGGGCGGGTGAGTCACCCACACAAAGGAAAAGGGCCTTTCCGTCCTCAGCCG
TCGCTTCATGTGACTCCACGGAGTACCGGGCGCCGTCCAGGCACCTCGATTAGTTCTCGAGCTTTTGGAG
TACGTCGTCTTTAGGTTGGGGGGAGGGGTTTTATGCGATGGAGTTTCCCCACACTGAGTGGGTGGAGACT
GAAGTTAGGCCAGCTTGGCACTTGATGTAATTCTCCTTGGAATTTGCCCTTTTTGAGTTTGGATCTTGGT
TCATTCTCAAGCCTCAGACAGTGGTTCAAAGTTTTTTTCTTCCATTTCAGGTGTCGTGACAAGTTTGTAC
AAAAAAGCAGGCTGCCACCATGACCGAGTACAAGCCCACGGTGCGCCTCGCCACCCGCGACGACGTCCCC
AGGGCCGTACGCACCCTCGCCGCCGCGTTCGCCGACTACCCCGCCACGCGCCACACCGTCGATCCGGACC
GCCACATCGAGCGGGTCACCGAGCTGCAAGAACTCTTCCTCACGCGCGTCGGGCTCGACATCGGCAAGGT
GTGGGTCGCGGACGACGGCGCCGCGGTGGCGGTCTGGACCACGCCGGAGAGCGTCGAAGCGGGGGCGGTG
TTCGCCGAGATCGGCCCGCGCATGGCCGAGTTGAGCGGTTCCCGGCTGGCCGCGCAGCAACAGATGGAAG
GCCTCCTGGCGCCGCACCGGCCCAAGGAGCCCGCGTGGTTCCTGGCCACCGTCGGCGTCTCGCCCGACCA
CCAGGGCAAGGGTCTGGGCAGCGCCGTCGTGCTCCCCGGAGTGGAGGCGGCCGAGCGCGCCGGGGTGCCC
GCCTTCCTGGAGACCTCCGCGCCCCGCAACCTCCCCTTCTACGAGCGGCTCGGCTTCACCGTCACCGCCG
ACGTCGAGGTGCCCGAAGGACCGCGCACCTGGTGCATGACCCGCAAGCCCGGTGCCGGAAGCGGAGAGGG
CAGGGGAAGTCTTCTAACATGCGGGGACGTGGAGGAAAATCCCGGCCCCATGGTGAGCAAGGGCGAGGAG
CTGTTCACCGGGGTGGTGCCCATCCTGGTCGAGCTGGACGGCGACGTAAACGGCCACAAGTTCAGCGTGT
CCGGCGAGGGCGAGGGCGATGCCACCTACGGCAAGCTGACCCTGAAGTTCATCTGCACCACCGGCAAGCT
GCCCGTGCCCTGGCCCACCCTCGTGACCACCCTGACCTACGGCGTGCAGTGCTTCAGCCGCTACCCCGAC
CACATGAAGCAGCACGACTTCTTCAAGTCCGCCATGCCCGAAGGCTACGTCCAGGAGCGCACCATCTTCT
TCAAGGACGACGGCAACTACAAGACCCGCGCCGAGGTGAAGTTCGAGGGCGACACCCTGGTGAACCGCAT
CGAGCTGAAGGGCATCGACTTCAAGGAGGACGGCAACATCCTGGGGCACAAGCTGGAGTACAACTACAAC
AGCCACAACGTCTATATCATGGCCGACAAGCAGAAGAACGGCATCAAGGTGAACTTCAAGATCCGCCACA
ACATCGAGGACGGCAGCGTGCAGCTCGCCGACCACTACCAGCAGAACACCCCCATCGGCGACGGCCCCGT
GCTGCTGCCCGACAACCACTACCTGAGCACCCAGTCCGCCCTGAGCAAAGACCCCAACGAGAAGCGCGAT
CACATGGTCCTGCTGGAGTTCGTGACCGCCGCCGGGATCACTCTCGGCATGGACGAGCTGTACAAGGGTG
GCAGCGGCGGCGGCGGCTCTGGCGGCGAAGATCAAGTTGATCCTCGTCTGATCGACGGCAAGGACTACAA
AGACGATGACGACAAGGACACCTACAGATACATCTAAACCCAGCTTTCTTGTACAAAGTGGTGATAATCG
AATTCCGATAATCAACCTCTGGATTACAAAATTTGTGAAAGATTGACTGGTATTCTTAACTATGTTGCTC
CTTTTACGCTATGTGGATACGCTGCTTTAATGCCTTTGTATCATGCTATTGCTTCCCGTATGGCTTTCAT
TTTCTCCTCCTTGTATAAATCCTGGTTGCTGTCTCTTTATGAGGAGTTGTGGCCCGTTGTCAGGCAACGT
GGCGTGGTGTGCACTGTGTTTGCTGACGCAACCCCCACTGGTTGGGGCATTGCCACCACCTGTCAGCTCC
TTTCCGGGACTTTCGCTTTCCCCCTCCCTATTGCCACGGCGGAACTCATCGCCGCCTGCCTTGCCCGCTG
CTGGACAGGGGCTCGGCTGTTGGGCACTGACAATTCCGTGGTGTTGTCGGGGAAGCTGACGTCCTTTCCA
TGGCTGCTCGCCTGTGTTGCCACCTGGATTCTGCGCGGGACGTCCTTCTGCTACGTCCCTTCGGCCCTCA
ATCCAGCGGACCTTCCTTCCCGCGGCCTGCTGCCGGCTCTGCGGCCTCTTCCGCGTCTTCGCCTTCGCCC
TCAGACGAGTCGGATCTCCCTTTGGGCCGCCTCCCCGCATCGGGAATTCCCGCGGTTCGCTTTAAGACCA
ATGACTTACAAGGCAGCTGTAGATCTTAGCCACTTTTTAAAAGAAAAGGGGGGACTGGAAGGGCTAATTC
ACTCCCAACGAAGACAAGATCTGCTTTTTGCTTGTACTGGGTCTCTCTGGTTAGACCAGATCTGAGCCTG
GGAGCTCTCTGGCTAACTAGGGAACCCACTGCTTAAGCCTCAATAAAGCTTGCCTTGAGTGCTTCAAGTA
GTGTGTGCCCGTCTGTTGTGTGACTCTGGTAACTAGAGATCCCTCAGACCCTTTTAGTCAGTGTGGAAAA
TCTCTAGCAGTAGTAGTTCATGTCATCTTATTATTCAGTATTTATAACTTGCAAAGAAATGAATATCAGA
GAGTGAGAGGAACTTGTTTATTGCAGCTTATAATGGTTACAAATAAAGCAATAGCATCACAAATTTCACA
AATAAAGCATTTTTTTCACTGCATTCTAGTTGTGGTTTGTCCAAACTCATCAATGTATCTTATCATGTCT
GGCTCTAGCTATCCCGCCCCTAACTCCGCCCATCCCGCCCCTAACTCCGCCCAGTTCCGCCCATTCTCCG
CCCCATGGCTGACTAATTTTTTTTATTTATGCAGAGGCCGAGGCCGCCTCGGCCTCTGAGCTATTCCAGA
AGTAGTGAGGAGGCTTTTTTGGAGGCCTAGGGACGTACCCAATTCGCCCTATAGTGAGTCGTATTACGCG
CGCTCACTGGCCGTCGTTTTACAACGTCGTGACTGGGAAAACCCTGGCGTTACCCAACTTAATCGCCTTG
CAGCACATCCCCCTTTCGCCAGCTGGCGTAATAGCGAAGAGGCCCGCACCGATCGCCCTTCCCAACAGTT
GCGCAGCCTGAATGGCGAATGGG
[124 nt withheld, positions 4224-4347]
C
[91 nt withheld, positions 4349-4439]
A
[49 nt withheld, positions 4441-4489]
CCTTTGACGTTGGAGTCCACGTTCTTT
[37 nt withheld, positions 4517-4553]
ACCCTATCTCGGTCTATTCTTTTGATTTATAAGGGATTTTGCCGATTTCGGCCTATTGGTTAAAAAATGA
GCTGATTTAACAAAAATTTAACGCGAATTTTAACAAAATATTAACGCTTACAATTTAGGTGGCACTTTTC
GGGGAAATGTGCGCGGAACCCCTATTTGTTTATTTTTCTAAATACATTCAAATATGTATCCGCTCATGAG
ACAATAACCCTGATAAATGCTTCAATAATATTGAAAAAGGAAGAGTATGAGTATTCAACATTTCCGTGTC
GCCCTTATTCCCTTTTTTGCGGCATTTTGCCTTCCTGTTTTTGCTCACCCAGAAACGCTGGTGAAAGTAA
AAGATGCTGAAGATCAGTTGGGTGCACGAGTGGGTTACATCGAACTGGATCTCAACAGCGGTAAGATCCT
TGAGAGTTTTCGCCCCGAAGAACGTTTTCCAATGATGAGCACTTTTAAAGTTCTGCTATGTGGCGCGGTA
TTATCCCGTATTGACGCCGGGCAAGAGCAACTCGGTCGCCGCATACACTATTCTCAGAATGACTTGGTTG
AGTACTCACCAGTCACAGAAAAGCATCTTACGGATGGCATGACAGTAAGAGAATTATGCAGTGCTGCCAT
AACCATGAGTGATAACACTGCGGCCAACTTACTTCTGACAACGATCGGAGGACCGAAGGAGCTAACCGCT
TTTTTGCACAACATGGGGGATCATGTAACTCGCCTTGATCGTTGGGAACCGGAGCTGAATGAAGCCATAC
CAAACGACGAGCGTGACACCACGATGCCTGTAGCAATGGCAACAACGTTGCGCAAACTATTAACTGGCGA
ACTACTTACTCTAGCTTCCCGGCAACAATTAATAGACTGGATGGAGGCGGATAAAGTTGCAGGACCACTT
CTGCGCTCGGCCCTTCCGGCTGGCTGGTTTATTGCTGATAAATCTGGAGCCGGTGAGCGTGGGTCTCGCG
GTATCATTGCAGCACTGGGGCCAGATGGTAAGCCCTCCCGTATCGTAGTTATCTACACGACGGGGAGTCA
GGCAACTATGGATGAACGAAATAGACAGATCGCTGAGATAGGTGCCTCACTGATTAAGCATTGGTAACTG
TCAGACCAAGTTTACTCATATATACTTTAGATTGATTTAAAACTTCATTTTTAATTTAAAAGGATCTAGG
TGAAGATCCTTTTTGATAATCTCATGACCAAAATCCCTTAACGTGAGTTTTCGTTCCACTGAGCGTCAGA
CCCCGTAGAAAAGATCAAAGGATCTTCTTGAGATCCTTTTTTTCTGCGCGTAATCTGCTGCTTGCAAACA
AAAAAACCACCGCTACCAGCGGTGGTTTGTTTGCCGGATCAAGAGCTACCAACTCTTTTTCCGAAGGTAA
CTGGCTTCAGCAGAGCGCAGATACCAAATACTGTTCTTCTAGTGTAGCCGTAGTTAGGCCACCACTTCAA
GAACTCTGTAGCACCGCCTACATACCTCGCTCTGCTAATCCTGTTACCAGTGGCTGCTGCCAGTGGCGAT
AAGTCGTGTCTTACCGGGTTGGACTCAAGACGATAGTTACCGGATAAGGCGCAGCGGTCGGGCTGAACGG
GGGGTTCGTGCACACAGCCCAGCTTGGAGCGAACGACCTACACCGAACTGAGATACCTACAGCGTGAGCT
ATGAGAAAGCGCCACGCTTCCCGAAGAGAGAAAGGCGGACAGGTATCCGGTAAGCGGCAGGGTCGGAACA
GGAGAGCGCACGAGGGAGCTTCCAGGGGGAAACGCCTGGTATCTTTATAGTCCTGTCGGGTTTCGCCACC
TCTGACTTGAGCGTCGATTTTTGTGATGCTCGTCAGGGGGGCGGAGCCTATGGAAAAACGCCAGCAACGC
GGCCTTTTTACGGTTCCTGGCCTTTTGCTGGCCTTTTGCTCACATGTTCTTTCCTGCGTTATCCCCTGAT
TCTGTGGATAACCGTATTACCGCCTTTGAGTGAGCTGATACCGCTCGCCGCAGCCGAACGACCGAGCGCA
GCGAGTCAGTGAGCGAGGAAGCGGAAGAGCGCCCAATACGCAAACCGCCTCTCCCCGCGCGTTGGCCGAT
TCATTAATGCAGCTGGCACGACAGGTTTCCCGACTGGAAAGCGGGCAGTGAGCGCAACGCAATTAATGTG
AGTTAGCTCACTCATTAGGCACCCCAGGCTTTACACTTTATGCTTCCGGCTCGTATGTTGTGTGGAATTG
TGAGCGGATAACAATTTCACACAGGAAACAGCTATGACCATGATTACGCCAAGCGCGCAATTAACCCTCA
CTAAAGGGAACAAAAGCTGGAGCTGCAAGCTTAATGTAGTCTTATGCAATACTCTTGTAGTCTTGCAACA
TGGTAACGATGAGTTAGCAACATGCCTTACAAGGAGAGAAAAAGCACCGTGCATGCCGATTGGTGGAAGT
AAGGTGGTACGATCGTGCCTTATTAGGAAGGCAACAGACGGGTCTGACATGGATTGGACGAACCACTGAA
TTGCCGCATTGCAGAGATATTGTATTTAAGTGCCTAGCTCGATACATAAACGGGTCTCTCTGGTTAGACC
AGATCTGAGCCTGGGAGCTCTCTGGCTAACTAGGGAACCCACTGCTTAAGCCTCAATAAAGCTTGCCTTG
AGTGCTTCAAGTAGTGTGTGCCCGTCTGTTGTGTGACTCTGGTAACTAGAGATCCCTCAGACCCTTTTAG
TCAGTGTGGAAAATCTCTAGCAGTGGCGCCCGAACAGGGACTTGAAAGCGAAAGGGAAACCAGAGGAGCT
CTCTCGACGCAGGACTCGGCTTGCTGAAGCGCGCACGGCAAGAGGCGAGGGGCGGCGACTGGTGAGTACG
CCAAAAATTTTGACTAGCGGAGGCTAGAAGGAGAGAGATGGGTGCGAGAGCGTCAGTATTAAGCGGGGGA
GAATTAGATCGCGATGGGAAAAAATTCGGTTAAGGCCAGGGGGAAAGAAAAAATATAAATTAAAACATAT
AGTATGGGCAAGCAGGGAGCTAGAACGATTCGCAGTTAATCCTGGCCTGTTAGAAACATCAGAAGGCTGT
AGACAAATACTGGGACAGCTACAACCATCCCTTCAGACAGGATCAGAAGAACTTAGATCATTATATAATA
CAGTAGCAACCCTCTATTGTGTGCATCAAAGGATAGAGATAAAAGACACCAAGGAAGCTTTAGACAAGAT
AGAGGAAGAGCAAAACAAAAGTAAGACCACCGCACAGCAAGCGGCCGCTGATCTTCAGACCTGGAGGAGG
AGATATGAGGGACAATTGGAGAAGTGAATTATATAAATATAAAGTAGTAAAAATTGAACCATTAGGAGTA
GCACCCACCAAGGCAAAGAGAAGAGTGGTGCAGAGAGAAAAAAGAGCAGTGGGAATAGGAGCTTTGTTCC
TTGGGTTCTTGGGAGCAGCAGGAAGCACTATGGGCGCAGCGTCAATGACGCTGACGGTACAGGCCAGACA
ATTATTGTCTGGTATAGTGCAGCAGCAGAACAATTTGCTGAGGGCTATTGAGGCGCAACAGCATCTGTTG
CAACTCACAGTCTGGGGCATCAAGCAGCTCCAGGCAAGAATCCTGGCTGTGGAAAGATACCTAAAGGATC
AACAGCTCCTGGGGATTTGGGGTTGCTCTGGAAAACTCATTTGCACCACTGCTGTGCCTTGGAATGCTAG
TTGGAGTAATAAATCTCTGGAACAGATTTGGAATCACACGACCTGGATGGAGTGGGACAGAGAAATTAAC
AATTACACAAGCTTAATACACTCCTTAATTGAAGAATCGCAAAACCAGCAAGAAAAGAATGAACAAGAAT
TATTGGAATTAGATAAATGGGCAAGTTTGTGGAATTGGTTTAACATAACAAATTGGCTGTGGTATATAAA
ATTATTCATAATGATAGTAGGAGGCTTGGTAGGTTTAAGAATAGTTTTTGCTGTACTTTCTATAGTGAAT
AGAGTTAGGCAGGGATATTCACCATTATCGTTTCAGACCCACCTCCCAACCCCGAGGGGACCCGACAGGC
CCGAAGGAATAGAAGAAGAAGGTGGAGAGAGAGACAGAGACAGATCCATTCGATTAGTGAACGGATCTCG
ACGGTATCGCTAGCTTTTAAAAGAAAAGGGGGGATTGGGGGGTACAGTGCAGGGGAAAGAATAGTAGACA
TAATAGCAACAGACATACAAACTAAAGAATTACAAAAACAAATTACAAAAATTCAAAATTTTACTAGTGA
TTATCGGATCAACTTTGTATAGAAAAGTTG
Features (pLannotate 1.2.2; 33 found; start..end, strand, type, name):
     20..231     +  promoter       EF-1α core promoter: core promoter for human elongation factor EF-1α
    232..341     +  intron         EF-1α intron A (fragment): intron upstream of the start codon of human EF-1α
    967..1170    +  intron         EF-1α intron A: truncated intron upstream of the start codon of human EF-1α
   1179..1203    +  protein_bind   attB1: mutant version of attB; recombination site for the Gateway® BP reaction BP Clonase™
   1210..1806    +  CDS            PuroR (fragment): puromycin N-acetyltransferase; pac from Streptomyces; confers resistance to puromycin
   1816..1869    +  CDS            T2A: 2A peptide from Thosea asigna virus capsid protein Eukaryotic ribosomes fail to insert a peptide bond between the Gly and Pro residues, yielding separate polypeptides.
   1870..2586    +  CDS            EGFP: EGFP is a basic (constitutively fluorescent) green fluorescent protein published in 1996, derived from Aequorea victoria. It is reported to be a rapidly-maturing weak dimer with moderate acid sensitivity.
   2649..2672    +  CDS            3xFLAG (fragment): three tandem FLAG® epitope tags
   2698..2722    -  protein_bind   attB2: mutant version of attB; recombination site for the Gateway® BP reaction BP Clonase™
   2740..3328    +  misc_feature   WPRE: woodchuck hepatitis virus posttranscriptional regulatory element
   3395..3414    +  misc_feature   cPPT/CTS (fragment): central polypurine tract and central termination sequence of HIV-1
   3416..3649    +  LTR            3' LTR (ΔU3): self-inactivating 3' long terminal repeat (LTR) from HIV-1
   3721..3842    +  polyA_signal   SV40 poly(A) signal: SV40 polyadenylation signal
   3882..4017    +  rep_origin     SV40 ori: SV40 origin of replication
   4038..4056    -  promoter       T7 promoter: promoter for bacteriophage T7 RNA polymerase
   4064..4219    +  CDS            lacZα (fragment): LacZα fragment of β-galactosidase; lacZ fragment
   4224..4652    +  rep_origin     f1 ori (sequence partly withheld): f1 bacteriophage origin of replication; arrow indicates direction of (+) strand synthesis
   4705..4809    +  promoter       AmpR promoter: bla
   4810..5670    +  CDS            AmpR: β-lactamase; bla; confers resistance to ampicillin, carbenicillin, and related antibiotics
   5841..6429    +  rep_origin     ori: high-copy-number ColE1/pMB1/pBR322/pUC origin of replication
   6612..6704    +  CDS            lacI (fragment): lac repressor; lacI; The lac repressor binds to the lac operator to inhibit transcription in E. coli. This inhibition can be relieved by adding lactose or isopropyl-β-D-thiogalactopyranoside (IPTG).
   6717..6738    +  protein_bind   CAP binding site: CAP binding activates transcription in the presence of cAMP. E. coli catabolite activator protein
   6753..6783    +  promoter       lac promoter: promoter for the E. coli lac operon
   6791..6807    +  protein_bind   lac operator: The lac repressor binds to the lac operator to inhibit transcription in E. coli. This inhibition can be relieved by adding lactose or isopropyl-β-D-thiogalactopyranoside (IPTG). lac repressor encoded by lacI
   6852..6870    +  promoter       T3 promoter: promoter for bacteriophage T3 RNA polymerase
   6898..7124    +  promoter       RSV promoter: Rous sarcoma virus enhancer/promoter
   7125..7305    +  LTR            5' LTR (truncated): truncated 5' long terminal repeat (LTR) from HIV-1
   7352..7477    +  misc_feature   HIV-1 Ψ: packaging signal of human immunodeficiency virus type 1
   7461..7824    +  CDS            HIV-1 gag (fragment): gag protein from human immunodeficiency virus 1; gag
   7970..8203    +  misc_feature   RRE: The Rev response element (RRE) of HIV-1 allows for Rev-dependent mRNA export from the nucleus to the cytoplasm.
   8580..8680    +  CDS            Rev (fragment): human immunodeficiency virus 1 (HIV-1) Rev protein; rev; enhances nuclear export of unspliced and incompletely spliced viral mRNAs
   8698..8815    +  misc_feature   cPPT/CTS: central polypurine tract and central termination sequence of HIV-1
   8833..8853    +  protein_bind   attB4: mutant version of attB; core recombination site for the Gateway® BP reaction BP Clonase™
