[The description below was written by a language model from this plasmid's Addgene catalogue record and pLannotate feature annotations shown in this document.]
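Description:
pEpicVector3G_Puro-T2A-EGFP-ProtC-FLAG-AU1 is a third-generation-style, self-inactivating HIV-1 lentiviral transfer plasmid of about 8.9 kb built on a commercial pLV backbone. In bacteria it is maintained through a high-copy ColE1/pUC-type origin and selected with ampicillin via the β-lactamase gene; an f1 origin, an SV40 origin and remnants of lac and phage promoter sequences are also carried in the backbone. The viral portion comprises an RSV promoter fused to a truncated 5' LTR, which drives Tat-independent production of genomic RNA in packaging cells, followed by the Ψ packaging signal with a partial gag sequence, the Rev response element for nuclear export, and the cPPT/CTS. It ends with a WPRE to boost transcript expression, a ΔU3 3' LTR that inactivates the LTR promoter after integration, and an SV40 polyadenylation signal.

The payload is a single open reading frame driven by the human EF1A promoter with its intron, flanked by Gateway attB sites left from assembly. It encodes puromycin N-acetyltransferase, a T2A ribosome-skipping peptide and EGFP, so that transduced mammalian cells produce the resistance enzyme and the fluorescent protein as separate polypeptides from one transcript. EGFP carries three short epitope tags at its C-terminus: ProtC, FLAG and AU1. The automated annotation detects only the FLAG element in this region, while the other two tags are known from the catalogue entry. This tag combination acts as an antibody-readable protein barcode. The depositor lists the plasmid as number 19 of 20 EGFP tag combinations, a set made for spatial epitope barcoding to track clonal cell populations in tumours.
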