Addgene plasmid #162097: pEpicVector3G_Puro-T2A-EGFP-ProtC-FLAG-AU1
Purpose: EGFP linked to 3 tags on the C-terminus as barcodes. Puromycin resistant.
Depositing lab: Julien Sage. Depositing organization: Stanford University. Publication: Spatial epitope barcoding reveals clonal tumor patch behaviors. Rovira-Clave X, Drainas AP, Jiang S, Bai Y, Baron M, Zhu B, Dallas AE, Lee MC, Chu TP, Holzem A, Ayyagari R, Bhattacharya D, McCaffrey EF, Greenwald NF, Markovic M, Coles GL, Angelo M, Bassik MC, Sage J, Nolan GP. Cancer Cell. 2022 Nov 14;40(11):1423-1439.e11. doi: 10.1016/j.ccell.2022.09.014. Epub 2022 Oct 13. PubMed 36240778.
Backbone
  Vector backbone: pLV
  Backbone manufacturer: Vectorbuilder
  Vector type: Lentiviral
  Selectable markers: Puromycin
Growth in bacteria
  Bacterial resistance: Ampicillin, 100 μg/mL
  Growth temperature: 37°C
  Growth strain: NEB Stable
  Copy number: High Copy
Gene/Insert
  Gene/Insert name: Puromycin resistant; EGFP linked to ProtC-FLAG-AU1 (alt name: G-3-PFA)
  Species: Synthetic
  Mutation: WT
  Promoter: EF1A
  Tag / fusion protein: ProtC-FLAG-AU1 (C terminal on insert)
  Cloning method: Unknown
  Sequencing primers: 3′ aaaggagctgacaggtggtg
Terms and licenses: Academic/Nonprofit Terms; Industry Terms: Not Available to Industry
Depositor comments: #19 out of 20 EGFP tagged combinations . Please visit https://doi.org/10.1101/2021.06.29.449991 for bioRxiv preprint.
How to cite: pEpicVector3G_Puro-T2A-EGFP-ProtC-FLAG-AU1 was a gift from Julien Sage (Addgene plasmid # 162097 ; http://n2t.net/addgene:162097 ; RRID:Addgene_162097)
